Addgene plasmid #143006: TFORF0043
Purpose: Lentiviral vector for overexpressing transcription factor ORFs with unique 24-bp barcodes. Barcodes facilitate identification of transcription factors in pooled screens.
Depositing lab: Feng Zhang. Depositing organization: Broad Institute. Publication: A transcription factor atlas of directed differentiation. Joung J, Ma S, Tay T, Geiger-Schuller KR, Kirchgatterer PC, Verdine VK, Guo B, Arias-Garcia MA, Allen WE, Singh A, Kuksenko O, Abudayyeh OO, Gootenberg JS, Fu Z, Macrae RK, Buenrostro JD, Regev A, Zhang F. Cell. 2023 Jan 5;186(1):209-229.e26. doi: 10.1016/j.cell.2022.11.026. PubMed 36608654.
Backbone
  Vector backbone: pLX_TRC317
  Backbone manufacturer: Broad Institute Genetic Perturbation Platform
  Backbone size w/o insert (bp): 8264
  Vector type: Mammalian Expression, Lentiviral
  Selectable markers: Puromycin
Growth in bacteria
  Bacterial resistance: Ampicillin, 100 μg/mL
  Growth temperature: 37°C
  Growth strain: NEB Stable
  Copy number: High Copy
Gene/Insert
  Gene/Insert name: ZNF674
  Species: H. sapiens (human)
  Insert size (bp): 1847
  Entrez Gene: ZNF674 (a.k.a. MRX92, ZNF673B)
  Promoter: EF1a
  Cloning method: Unknown
  Sequencing primers: 5′ GGGTGGAGACTGAAGTTAGGCCAG; 3′ CACATAGCGTAAAAGGAGCAACATAG
Terms and licenses: Academic/Nonprofit Terms; Industry Terms: Not Available to Industry
Depositor comments: NM_001039891,XM_011543941,ENST00000523374 . The transcription factor ORF portion of this plasmid was synthesized by Genewiz. Please test multiple small colonies in case of plasmid recombination. To make this collection available in a timely manner, a portion of this collection was not fully sequenced by Addgene. If an Addgene verified full plasmid sequence is not available, please contact us prior to placing an order to request the full sequence.
How to cite: TFORF0043 was a gift from Feng Zhang (Addgene plasmid # 143006 ; http://n2t.net/addgene:143006 ; RRID:Addgene_143006)
