[The description below was written by a language model from this plasmid's Addgene catalogue record and pLannotate feature annotations shown in this document.]
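Description:
TFORF0043 is a third-generation, self-inactivating lentiviral expression plasmid built on the pLX_TRC317 backbone and carrying the human zinc-finger gene ZNF674. It belongs to a barcoded transcription factor ORF collection. In bacteria it replicates from a high-copy ColE1/pUC-type origin and is selected through the β-lactamase (AmpR) gene. An f1 origin and remnants of a lac/T7/T3 cloning region are also present in the backbone. The depositor notes that the plasmid can recombine, as is common for LTR-containing vectors.

The viral transfer cassette begins with an RSV promoter fused to a truncated HIV-1 5' LTR, which drives Tat-independent production of genomic RNA in packaging cells. This is followed by the Ψ packaging signal with a gag fragment and by the Rev response element for nuclear export. Within the provirus, an SV40 early promoter drives the puromycin N-acetyltransferase gene, which allows selection of transduced mammalian cells. A cPPT/CTS element that aids nuclear import follows. Downstream, the constitutive EF-1α promoter drives the synthesized ZNF674 ORF. The automated annotation marks only part of the recorded 1,847 bp insert as matching the reference protein. The insert is followed by a WPRE, which enhances transcript expression, and by the ΔU3 3' LTR, which inactivates the integrated LTR promoter. An SV40 polyadenylation signal lies outside the LTR.

According to the record, each construct in the collection carries a unique 24-bp barcode, although the feature table does not annotate it. The barcode identifies the overexpressed transcription factor in pooled screens, such as those for factors that direct cell differentiation.
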