Features (pLannotate 1.2.2; 31 found; start..end, strand, type, name):
      1..227     +  promoter       RSV promoter: Rous sarcoma virus enhancer/promoter
    228..408     +  LTR            5' LTR (truncated): truncated 5' long terminal repeat (LTR) from HIV-1
    455..580     +  misc_feature   HIV-1 Ψ: packaging signal of human immunodeficiency virus type 1
    564..927     +  CDS            HIV-1 gag (fragment): gag protein from human immunodeficiency virus 1; gag
   1073..1306    +  misc_feature   RRE: The Rev response element (RRE) of HIV-1 allows for Rev-dependent mRNA export from the nucleus to the cytoplasm.
   1683..1709    +  CDS            Rev (fragment): human immunodeficiency virus 1 (HIV-1) Rev protein; rev; enhances nuclear export of unspliced and incompletely spliced viral mRNAs
   1716..1739    +  promoter       SV40 promoter (fragment): SV40 early promoter
   1740..1811    +  promoter       SV40 promoter (fragment): SV40 enhancer and early promoter
   1835..1970    +  rep_origin     SV40 ori: SV40 origin of replication
   2016..2612    +  CDS            PuroR (fragment): puromycin N-acetyltransferase; pac from Streptomyces; confers resistance to puromycin
   2661..2778    +  misc_feature   cPPT/CTS: central polypurine tract and central termination sequence of HIV-1
   2843..2909    +  CDS            small t antigen (fragment): SV40 (simian virus 40) small t antigen
   2916..4094    +  promoter       EF-1α promoter: strong constitutive promoter for human elongation factor EF-1α
   4111..5268    +  CDS            ZNF674 (fragment): ZN674_HUMAN - Experimental evidence at transcript level: Swiss-Prot protein existence level 2. May be involved in transcriptional regulation. From Homo sapiens (Human).
   5869..5922    +  promoter       U6 promoter (fragment): RNA polymerase III promoter for human U6 snRNA
   5964..6552    +  misc_feature   WPRE: woodchuck hepatitis virus posttranscriptional regulatory element
   6603..6622    +  misc_feature   cPPT/CTS (fragment): central polypurine tract and central termination sequence of HIV-1
   6624..6857    +  LTR            3' LTR (ΔU3): self-inactivating 3' long terminal repeat (LTR) from HIV-1
   6935..7056    +  polyA_signal   SV40 poly(A) signal: SV40 polyadenylation signal
   7096..7231    +  rep_origin     SV40 ori: SV40 origin of replication
   7252..7270    -  promoter       T7 promoter: promoter for bacteriophage T7 RNA polymerase
   7278..7433    +  CDS            lacZα (fragment): LacZα fragment of β-galactosidase; lacZ fragment
   7438..7866    +  rep_origin     f1 ori (sequence partly withheld): f1 bacteriophage origin of replication; arrow indicates direction of (+) strand synthesis
   7919..8023    +  promoter       AmpR promoter: bla
   8024..8884    +  CDS            AmpR: β-lactamase; bla; confers resistance to ampicillin, carbenicillin, and related antibiotics
   9055..9643    +  rep_origin     ori: high-copy-number ColE1/pMB1/pBR322/pUC origin of replication
   9826..9918    +  CDS            lacI (fragment): lac repressor; lacI; The lac repressor binds to the lac operator to inhibit transcription in E. coli. This inhibition can be relieved by adding lactose or isopropyl-β-D-thiogalactopyranoside (IPTG).
   9931..9952    +  protein_bind   CAP binding site: CAP binding activates transcription in the presence of cAMP. E. coli catabolite activator protein
   9967..9997    +  promoter       lac promoter: promoter for the E. coli lac operon
  10005..10021   +  protein_bind   lac operator: The lac repressor binds to the lac operator to inhibit transcription in E. coli. This inhibition can be relieved by adding lactose or isopropyl-β-D-thiogalactopyranoside (IPTG). lac repressor encoded by lacI
  10066..10084   +  promoter       T3 promoter: promoter for bacteriophage T3 RNA polymerase
>Addgene plasmid #143006 | TFORF0043 | addgene full sequence | sequence record 334733 | Addgene NGS Result
TGTAGTCTTATGCAATACTCTTGTAGTCTTGCAACATGGTAACGATGAGTTAGCAACATGCCTTACAAGG
AGAGAAAAAGCACCGTGCATGCCGATTGGTGGAAGTAAGGTGGTACGATCGTGCCTTATTAGGAAGGCAA
CAGACGGGTCTGACATGGATTGGACGAACCACTGAATTGCCGCATTGCAGAGATATTGTATTTAAGTGCC
TAGCTCGATACATAAACGGGTCTCTCTGGTTAGACCAGATCTGAGCCTGGGAGCTCTCTGGCTAACTAGG
GAACCCACTGCTTAAGCCTCAATAAAGCTTGCCTTGAGTGCTTCAAGTAGTGTGTGCCCGTCTGTTGTGT
GACTCTGGTAACTAGAGATCCCTCAGACCCTTTTAGTCAGTGTGGAAAATCTCTAGCAGTGGCGCCCGAA
CAGGGACTTGAAAGCGAAAGGGAAACCAGAGGAGCTCTCTCGACGCAGGACTCGGCTTGCTGAAGCGCGC
ACGGCAAGAGGCGAGGGGCGGCGACTGGTGAGTACGCCAAAAATTTTGACTAGCGGAGGCTAGAAGGAGA
GAGATGGGTGCGAGAGCGTCAGTATTAAGCGGGGGAGAATTAGATCGCGATGGGAAAAAATTCGGTTAAG
GCCAGGGGGAAAGAAAAAATATAAATTAAAACATATAGTATGGGCAAGCAGGGAGCTAGAACGATTCGCA
GTTAATCCTGGCCTGTTAGAAACATCAGAAGGCTGTAGACAAATACTGGGACAGCTACAACCATCCCTTC
AGACAGGATCAGAAGAACTTAGATCATTATATAATACAGTAGCAACCCTCTATTGTGTGCATCAAAGGAT
AGAGATAAAAGACACCAAGGAAGCTTTAGACAAGATAGAGGAAGAGCAAAACAAAAGTAAGACCACCGCA
CAGCAAGCGGCCGCTGATCTTCAGACCTGGAGGAGGAGATATGAGGGACAATTGGAGAAGTGAATTATAT
AAATATAAAGTAGTAAAAATTGAACCATTAGGAGTAGCACCCACCAAGGCAAAGAGAAGAGTGGTGCAGA
GAGAAAAAAGAGCAGTGGGAATAGGAGCTTTGTTCCTTGGGTTCTTGGGAGCAGCAGGAAGCACTATGGG
CGCAGCGTCAATGACGCTGACGGTACAGGCCAGACAATTATTGTCTGGTATAGTGCAGCAGCAGAACAAT
TTGCTGAGGGCTATTGAGGCGCAACAGCATCTGTTGCAACTCACAGTCTGGGGCATCAAGCAGCTCCAGG
CAAGAATCCTGGCTGTGGAAAGATACCTAAAGGATCAACAGCTCCTGGGGATTTGGGGTTGCTCTGGAAA
ACTCATTTGCACCACTGCTGTGCCTTGGAATGCTAGTTGGAGTAATAAATCTCTGGAACAGATTTGGAAT
CACACGACCTGGATGGAGTGGGACAGAGAAATTAACAATTACACAAGCTTAATACACTCCTTAATTGAAG
AATCGCAAAACCAGCAAGAAAAGAATGAACAAGAATTATTGGAATTAGATAAATGGGCAAGTTTGTGGAA
TTGGTTTAACATAACAAATTGGCTGTGGTATATAAAATTATTCATAATGATAGTAGGAGGCTTGGTAGGT
TTAAGAATAGTTTTTGCTGTACTTTCTATAGTGAATAGAGTTAGGCAGGGATATTCACCATTATCGTTTC
AGACCCACCTCCCAACCCCGAGGGGACCCATGCATTGCATCTCAATTAGTCAGCAACCAGGTGTGGAAAG
TCCCCAGGCTCCCCAGCAGGCAGAAGTATGCAAAGCATGCGTCTCAATTAGTCAGCAACCATAGTCCCGC
CCCTAACTCCGCCCATCCCGCCCCTAACTCCGCCCAGTTCCGCCCATTCTCCGCCCCATGGCTGACTAAT
TTTTTTTATTTATGCAGAGGCCGAGGCCGCCTCGGCCTCTGAGCTATTCCAGAAGTAGTGAGGAGGCTTT
TTTGGAGGCCTAGGCTTTTGCAAAAAGCTTTCTAGAGGTACCACCGGAGCTTACCATGACCGAGTACAAG
CCCACGGTGCGCCTCGCCACCCGCGACGACGTCCCCAGGGCCGTACGCACCCTCGCCGCCGCGTTCGCCG
ACTACCCCGCCACGCGCCACACCGTCGATCCGGACCGCCACATCGAGCGGGTCACCGAGCTGCAAGAACT
CTTCCTCACGCGCGTCGGGCTCGACATCGGCAAGGTGTGGGTCGCGGACGACGGCGCCGCCGTGGCGGTC
TGGACCACGCCGGAGAGCGTCGAAGCGGGGGCGGTGTTCGCCGAGATCGGCCCGCGCATGGCCGAGTTGA
GCGGTTCCCGGCTGGCCGCGCAGCAACAGATGGAAGGCCTCCTGGCGCCGCACCGGCCCAAGGAGCCCGC
GTGGTTCCTGGCCACCGTCGGCGTCTCGCCCGACCACCAGGGCAAGGGTCTGGGCAGCGCCGTCGTGCTC
CCCGGAGTGGAGGCGGCCGAGCGCGCCGGGGTGCCCGCCTTCCTGGAGACCTCCGCGCCCCGCAACCTCC
CCTTCTACGAGCGGCTCGGCTTCACCGTCACCGCCGACGTCGAGGTGCCCGAAGGACCGCGCACCTGGTG
CATGACCCGCAAGCCCGGTGCCAGTTAACGAATTCTAGATCTTGAGACAAATGGCAGTATTCATCCACAA
TTTTAAAAGAAAAGGGGGGATTGGGGGGTACAGTGCAGGGGAAAGAATAGTAGACATAATAGCAACAGAC
ATACAAACTAAAGAATTACAAAAACAAATTACAAAAATTCAAAATTTTCGGGTTTATTACAGGGACAGCA
GAGATCCACTTTGGCGCCGGCTCGAGGCCTGCAGGTGCAAAGATGGATAAAGTTTTAAACAGAGAGGAAT
CTTTGCAGCTAATGGACCTTCTAGGTCTTGAAAGGAGTGGGAATTGGCTCCGGTGCCCGTCAGTGGGCAG
AGCGCACATCGCCCACAGTCCCCGAGAAGTTGGGGGGAGGGGTCGGCAATTGAACCGGTGCCTAGAGAAG
GTGGCGCGGGGTAAACTGGGAAAGTGATGTCGTGTACTGGCTCCGCCTTTTTCCCGAGGGTGGGGGAGAA
CCGTATATAAGTGCAGTAGTCGCCGTGAACGTTCTTTTTCGCAACGGGTTTGCCGCCAGAACACAGGTAA
GTGCCGTGTGTGGTTCCCGCGGGCCTGGCCTCTTTACGGGTTATGGCCCTTGCGTGCCTTGAATTACTTC
CACCTGGCTGCAGTACGTGATTCTTGATCCCGAGCTTCGGGTTGGAAGTGGGTGGGAGAGTTCGAGGCCT
TGCGCTTAAGGAGCCCCTTCGCCTCGTGCTTGAGTTGAGGCCTGGCCTGGGCGCTGGGGCCGCCGCGTGC
GAATCTGGTGGCACCTTCGCGCCTGTCTCGCTGCTTTCGATAAGTCTCTAGCCATTTAAAATTTTTGATG
ACCTGCTGCGACGCTTTTTTTCTGGCAAGATAGTCTTGTAAATGCGGGCCAAGATCTGCACACTGGTATT
TCGGTTTTTGGGGCCGCGGGCGGCGACGGGGCCCGTGCGTCCCAGCGCACATGTTCGGCGAGGCGGGGCC
TGCGAGCGCGGCCACCGAGAATCGGACGGGGGTAGTCTCAAGCTGGCCGGCCTGCTCTGGTGCCTGGCCT
CGCGCCGCCGTGTATCGCCCCGCCCTGGGCGGCAAGGCTGGCCCGGTCGGCACCAGTTGCGTGAGCGGAA
AGATGGCCGCTTCCCGGCCCTGCTGCAGGGAGCTCAAAATGGAGGACGCGGCGCTCGGGAGAGCGGGCGG
GTGAGTCACCCACACAAAGGAAAAGGGCCTTTCCGTCCTCAGCCGTCGCTTCATGTGACTCCACGGAGTA
CCGGGCGCCGTCCAGGCACCTCGATTAGTTCTCGAGCTTTTGGAGTACGTCGTCTTTAGGTTGGGGGGAG
GGGTTTTATGCGATGGAGTTTCCCCACACTGAGTGGGTGGAGACTGAAGTTAGGCCAGCTTGGCACTTGA
TGTAATTCTCCTTGGAATTTGCCCTTTTTGAGTTTGGATCTTGGTTCATTCTCAAGCCTCAGACAGTGGT
TCAAAGTTTTTTTCTTCCATTTCAGGTGTCGTGAGGCTAGCACCGCCACCATGGCCATGTCCCAGGAATC
ATTGACCTTCAAGGACGTGTTTGTGGACTTCACCCTGGAGGAGTGGCAGCAACTGGACTCTGCCCAGAAG
AACCTCTACAGGGATGTCATGCTTGAGAACTACAGCCACCTGGTGTCCGTGGGGCATCTAGTTGGGAAGC
CAGATGTGATCTTCAGGTTGGGACCAGGTGACGAGTCCTGGATGGCAGATGGAGGGACCCCGGTACGGAC
CTGTGCAGGTGAGGACAGGCCAGAAGTCTGGGAAGTTGACGAGCAGATAGATCACTACAAGGAAAGCCAA
GACAAATTTCTGTGGCAAGCTGCATTCATAGGCAAGGAAACACTGAAGGATGAAAGTGGTCAAGAATGTA
AAATATGTAGAAAAATCATTTATCTCAACACAGACTTTGTTTCTGTAAAACAAAGACTCCCTAAATATTA
TTCATGGGAAAGGTGTTCAAAACATCATTTAAACTTTCTTGGTCAAAATAGAAGCTATGTAAGAAAGAAA
GATGATGGATGTAAGGCATATTGGAAAGTATGCCTCCATTATAATCTTCATAAAGCTCAACCTGCAGAGA
GATTTTTTGACCCTAATCAACGAGGGAAAGCCCTCCACCAAAAGCAAGCCCTTAGAAAAAGTCAGAGAAG
TCAAACTGGGGAGAAACTCTACAAATGTACTGAATGTGGAAAAGTGTTTATCCAGAAAGCAAACTTAGTT
GTACATCAAAGAACTCACACCGGAGAGAAACCTTATGAATGCTGCGAATGTGCAAAAGCCTTCAGCCAGA
AGTCAACCCTCATAGCACACCAGAGAACTCACACAGGGGAGAAGCCCTATGAATGCAGTGAATGTGGAAA
AACCTTTATCCAGAAGTCAACTCTGATTAAACATCAACGAACTCATACAGGAGAGAAACCATTTGTATGT
GACAAATGTCCAAAAGCCTTTAAGAGTTCATATCATCTTATTAGACATGAAAAAACACACATTAGACAAG
CATTTTATAAAGGTATTAAATGTACTACGTCCAGCCTTATATATCAAAGAATTCACACAAGTGAGAAACC
TCAGTGCAGTGAACATGGGAAAGCCTCTGATGAGAAGCCCAGTCCCACTAAACATTGGAGAACTCATACA
AAAGAGAACATTTATGAGTGTAGTAAATGTGGGAAAAGCTTCAGAGGAAAGTCACACCTCTCTGTTCATC
AGAGAATTCATACAGGAGAGAAACCCTATGAATGTAGTATATGTGGGAAGACTTTCAGTGGAAAGTCACA
CCTCTCTGTCCATCATAGAACTCATACAGGAGAGAAACCTTATGAATGCAGAAGATGTGGGAAAGCCTTT
GGGGAGAAGTCAACCCTTATTGTACATCAGAGAATGCATACAGGAGAGAAACCCTATAAATGCAACGAAT
GTGGGAAAGCCTTTAGTGAGAAGTCACCACTGATTAAACATCAGAGAATTCATACAGGAGAGAGACCCTA
TGAATGCACTGACTGTAAAAAAGCCTTCAGTAGGAAGTCAACTCTCATCAAACATCAGAGAATTCATACA
GGAGAAAAACCTTACAAATGTAGTGAATGTGGGAAGGCCTTCAGTGTGAAATCAACTCTCATTGTGCATC
ACAGAACTCATACAGGAGAGAAACCTTATGAATGCAGAGACTGTGGGAAAGCATTCAGTGGGAAGTCAAC
TCTCATTAAACATCAGAGAAGTCACACAGGAGATAAAAACCTATAGTAATGAACTAGTCCGTAACTTGAA
AGTATTTCGATTTCTTGGCTTTATATATCTTGTGGAAAGGACGATTACGCATAAATAAGCCCGCAAGAAC
GCGTTAAGTCGACAATCAACCTCTGGATTACAAAATTTGTGAAAGATTGACTGGTATTCTTAACTATGTT
GCTCCTTTTACGCTATGTGGATACGCTGCTTTAATGCCTTTGTATCATGCTATTGCTTCCCGTATGGCTT
TCATTTTCTCCTCCTTGTATAAATCCTGGTTGCTGTCTCTTTATGAGGAGTTGTGGCCCGTTGTCAGGCA
ACGTGGCGTGGTGTGCACTGTGTTTGCTGACGCAACCCCCACTGGTTGGGGCATTGCCACCACCTGTCAG
CTCCTTTCCGGGACTTTCGCTTTCCCCCTCCCTATTGCCACGGCGGAACTCATCGCCGCCTGCCTTGCCC
GCTGCTGGACAGGGGCTCGGCTGTTGGGCACTGACAATTCCGTGGTGTTGTCGGGGAAATCATCGTCCTT
TCCTTGGCTGCTCGCCTGTGTTGCCACCTGGATTCTGCGCGGGACGTCCTTCTGCTACGTCCCTTCGGCC
CTCAATCCAGCGGACCTTCCTTCCCGCGGCCTGCTGCCGGCTCTGCGGCCTCTTCCGCGTCTTCGCCTTC
GCCCTCAGACGAGTCGGATCTCCCTTTGGGCCGCCTCCCCGCGTCGACTTTAAGACCAATGACTTACAAG
GCAGCTGTAGATCTTAGCCACTTTTTAAAAGAAAAGGGGGGACTGGAAGGGCTAATTCACTCCCAACGAA
GACAAGATCTGCTTTTTGCTTGTACTGGGTCTCTCTGGTTAGACCAGATCTGAGCCTGGGAGCTCTCTGG
CTAACTAGGGAACCCACTGCTTAAGCCTCAATAAAGCTTGCCTTGAGTGCTTCAAGTAGTGTGTGCCCGT
CTGTTGTGTGACTCTGGTAACTAGAGATCCCTCAGACCCTTTTAGTCAGTGTGGAAAATCTCTAGCAGTA
CGTATAGTAGTTCATGTCATCTTATTATTCAGTATTTATAACTTGCAAAGAAATGAATATCAGAGAGTGA
GAGGAACTTGTTTATTGCAGCTTATAATGGTTACAAATAAAGCAATAGCATCACAAATTTCACAAATAAA
GCATTTTTTTCACTGCATTCTAGTTGTGGTTTGTCCAAACTCATCAATGTATCTTATCATGTCTGGCTCT
AGCTATCCCGCCCCTAACTCCGCCCATCCCGCCCCTAACTCCGCCCAGTTCCGCCCATTCTCCGCCCCAT
GGCTGACTAATTTTTTTTATTTATGCAGAGGCCGAGGCCGCCTCGGCCTCTGAGCTATTCCAGAAGTAGT
GAGGAGGCTTTTTTGGAGGCCTAGGGACGTACCCAATTCGCCCTATAGTGAGTCGTATTACGCGCGCTCA
CTGGCCGTCGTTTTACAACGTCGTGACTGGGAAAACCCTGGCGTTACCCAACTTAATCGCCTTGCAGCAC
ATCCCCCTTTCGCCAGCTGGCGTAATAGCGAAGAGGCCCGCACCGATCGCCCTTCCCAACAGTTGCGCAG
CCTGAATGGCGAATGGG
[124 nt withheld, positions 7438-7561]
C
[91 nt withheld, positions 7563-7653]
A
[49 nt withheld, positions 7655-7703]
CCTTTGACGTTGGAGTCCACGTTCTTT
[37 nt withheld, positions 7731-7767]
ACCCTATCTCGGTCTATTCTTTTGATTTATAAGGGATTTTGCCGATTTCGGCCTATTGGTTAAAAAATGA
GCTGATTTAACAAAAATTTAACGCGAATTTTAACAAAATATTAACGCTTACAATTTAGGTGGCACTTTTC
GGGGAAATGTGCGCGGAACCCCTATTTGTTTATTTTTCTAAATACATTCAAATATGTATCCGCTCATGAG
ACAATAACCCTGATAAATGCTTCAATAATATTGAAAAAGGAAGAGTATGAGTATTCAACATTTCCGTGTC
GCCCTTATTCCCTTTTTTGCGGCATTTTGCCTTCCTGTTTTTGCTCACCCAGAAACGCTGGTGAAAGTAA
AAGATGCTGAAGATCAGTTGGGTGCACGAGTGGGTTACATCGAACTGGATCTCAACAGCGGTAAGATCCT
TGAGAGTTTTCGCCCCGAAGAACGTTTTCCAATGATGAGCACTTTTAAAGTTCTGCTATGTGGCGCGGTA
TTATCCCGTATTGACGCCGGGCAAGAGCAACTCGGTCGCCGCATACACTATTCTCAGAATGACTTGGTTG
AGTACTCACCAGTCACAGAAAAGCATCTTACGGATGGCATGACAGTAAGAGAATTATGCAGTGCTGCCAT
AACCATGAGTGATAACACTGCGGCCAACTTACTTCTGACAACGATCGGAGGACCGAAGGAGCTAACCGCT
TTTTTGCACAACATGGGGGATCATGTAACTCGCCTTGATCGTTGGGAACCGGAGCTGAATGAAGCCATAC
CAAACGACGAGCGTGACACCACGATGCCTGTAGCAATGGCAACAACGTTGCGCAAACTATTAACTGGCGA
ACTACTTACTCTAGCTTCCCGGCAACAATTAATAGACTGGATGGAGGCGGATAAAGTTGCAGGACCACTT
CTGCGCTCGGCCCTTCCGGCTGGCTGGTTTATTGCTGATAAATCTGGAGCCGGTGAGCGTGGGTCTCGCG
GTATCATTGCAGCACTGGGGCCAGATGGTAAGCCCTCCCGTATCGTAGTTATCTACACGACGGGGAGTCA
GGCAACTATGGATGAACGAAATAGACAGATCGCTGAGATAGGTGCCTCACTGATTAAGCATTGGTAACTG
TCAGACCAAGTTTACTCATATATACTTTAGATTGATTTAAAACTTCATTTTTAATTTAAAAGGATCTAGG
TGAAGATCCTTTTTGATAATCTCATGACCAAAATCCCTTAACGTGAGTTTTCGTTCCACTGAGCGTCAGA
CCCCGTAGAAAAGATCAAAGGATCTTCTTGAGATCCTTTTTTTCTGCGCGTAATCTGCTGCTTGCAAACA
AAAAAACCACCGCTACCAGCGGTGGTTTGTTTGCCGGATCAAGAGCTACCAACTCTTTTTCCGAAGGTAA
CTGGCTTCAGCAGAGCGCAGATACCAAATACTGTTCTTCTAGTGTAGCCGTAGTTAGGCCACCACTTCAA
GAACTCTGTAGCACCGCCTACATACCTCGCTCTGCTAATCCTGTTACCAGTGGCTGCTGCCAGTGGCGAT
AAGTCGTGTCTTACCGGGTTGGACTCAAGACGATAGTTACCGGATAAGGCGCAGCGGTCGGGCTGAACGG
GGGGTTCGTGCACACAGCCCAGCTTGGAGCGAACGACCTACACCGAACTGAGATACCTACAGCGTGAGCT
ATGAGAAAGCGCCACGCTTCCCGAAGGGAGAAAGGCGGACAGGTATCCGGTAAGCGGCAGGGTCGGAACA
GGAGAGCGCACGAGGGAGCTTCCAGGGGGAAACGCCTGGTATCTTTATAGTCCTGTCGGGTTTCGCCACC
TCTGACTTGAGCGTCGATTTTTGTGATGCTCGTCAGGGGGGCGGAGCCTATGGAAAAACGCCAGCAACGC
GGCCTTTTTACGGTTCCTGGCCTTTTGCTGGCCTTTTGCTCACATGTTCTTTCCTGCGTTATCCCCTGAT
TCTGTGGATAACCGTATTACCGCCTTTGAGTGAGCTGATACCGCTCGCCGCAGCCGAACGACCGAGCGCA
GCGAGTCAGTGAGCGAGGAAGCGGAAGAGCGCCCAATACGCAAACCGCCTCTCCCCGCGCGTTGGCCGAT
TCATTAATGCAGCTGGCACGACAGGTTTCCCGACTGGAAAGCGGGCAGTGAGCGCAACGCAATTAATGTG
AGTTAGCTCACTCATTAGGCACCCCAGGCTTTACACTTTATGCTTCCGGCTCGTATGTTGTGTGGAATTG
TGAGCGGATAACAATTTCACACAGGAAACAGCTATGACCATGATTACGCCAAGCGCGCAATTAACCCTCA
CTAAAGGGAACAAAAGCTGGAGCTGCAAGCTTAA
