>Addgene plasmid #143006 | TFORF0043 | depositor partial sequence | sequence record 281156 | Insert
ACCGCCACCATGGCCATGTCCCAGGAATCATTGACCTTCAAGGACGTGTTTGTGGACTTCACCCTGGAGG
AGTGGCAGCAACTGGACTCTGCCCAGAAGAACCTCTACAGGGATGTCATGCTTGAGAACTACAGCCACCT
GGTGTCCGTGGGGCATCTAGTTGGGAAGCCAGATGTGATCTTCAGGTTGGGACCAGGTGACGAGTCCTGG
ATGGCAGATGGAGGGACCCCGGTACGGACCTGTGCAGGTGAGGACAGGCCAGAAGTCTGGGAAGTTGACG
AGCAGATAGATCACTACAAGGAAAGCCAAGACAAATTTCTGTGGCAAGCTGCATTCATAGGCAAGGAAAC
ACTGAAGGATGAAAGTGGTCAAGAATGTAAAATATGTAGAAAAATCATTTATCTCAACACAGACTTTGTT
TCTGTAAAACAAAGACTCCCTAAATATTATTCATGGGAAAGGTGTTCAAAACATCATTTAAACTTTCTTG
GTCAAAATAGAAGCTATGTAAGAAAGAAAGATGATGGATGTAAGGCATATTGGAAAGTATGCCTCCATTA
TAATCTTCATAAAGCTCAACCTGCAGAGAGATTTTTTGACCCTAATCAACGAGGGAAAGCCCTCCACCAA
AAGCAAGCCCTTAGAAAAAGTCAGAGAAGTCAAACTGGGGAGAAACTCTACAAATGTACTGAATGTGGAA
AAGTGTTTATCCAGAAAGCAAACTTAGTTGTACATCAAAGAACTCACACCGGAGAGAAACCTTATGAATG
CTGCGAATGTGCAAAAGCCTTCAGCCAGAAGTCAACCCTCATAGCACACCAGAGAACTCACACAGGGGAG
AAGCCCTATGAATGCAGTGAATGTGGAAAAACCTTTATCCAGAAGTCAACTCTGATTAAACATCAACGAA
CTCATACAGGAGAGAAACCATTTGTATGTGACAAATGTCCAAAAGCCTTTAAGAGTTCATATCATCTTAT
TAGACATGAAAAAACACACATTAGACAAGCATTTTATAAAGGTATTAAATGTACTACGTCCAGCCTTATA
TATCAAAGAATTCACACAAGTGAGAAACCTCAGTGCAGTGAACATGGGAAAGCCTCTGATGAGAAGCCCA
GTCCCACTAAACATTGGAGAACTCATACAAAAGAGAACATTTATGAGTGTAGTAAATGTGGGAAAAGCTT
CAGAGGAAAGTCACACCTCTCTGTTCATCAGAGAATTCATACAGGAGAGAAACCCTATGAATGTAGTATA
TGTGGGAAGACTTTCAGTGGAAAGTCACACCTCTCTGTCCATCATAGAACTCATACAGGAGAGAAACCTT
ATGAATGCAGAAGATGTGGGAAAGCCTTTGGGGAGAAGTCAACCCTTATTGTACATCAGAGAATGCATAC
AGGAGAGAAACCCTATAAATGCAACGAATGTGGGAAAGCCTTTAGTGAGAAGTCACCACTGATTAAACAT
CAGAGAATTCATACAGGAGAGAGACCCTATGAATGCACTGACTGTAAAAAAGCCTTCAGTAGGAAGTCAA
CTCTCATCAAACATCAGAGAATTCATACAGGAGAAAAACCTTACAAATGTAGTGAATGTGGGAAGGCCTT
CAGTGTGAAATCAACTCTCATTGTGCATCACAGAACTCATACAGGAGAGAAACCTTATGAATGCAGAGAC
TGTGGGAAAGCATTCAGTGGGAAGTCAACTCTCATTAAACATCAGAGAAGTCACACAGGAGATAAAAACC
TATAGTAATGAACTAGTCCGTAACTTGAAAGTATTTCGATTTCTTGGCTTTATATATCTTGTGGAAAGGA
CGATTACGCATAAATAAGCCCGCAAGA
