>Addgene plasmid #143006 | TFORF0043 | depositor partial sequence | sequence record 281157 | Barcode
TTACGCATAAATAAGCCCGCAAGA
